>Addgene plasmid #236472 | pAP-U2-1 | addgene full sequence | sequence record 468916 | Addgene NGS Result
AAAAAAAATAAGTGTATACAAATTTTAAAGTGACTCTTAGGTTTTAAAACGAAAATTCTTATTCTTGAGT
AACTCTTTCCTGTAGGTCAGGTTGCTTTCTCAGGTATAGTATGAGGTCGCTCTTATTGACCACACCTCTA
CCGGCAGATCCGCTAGGGATAACAGGGTAATACATATCACTGACATTTGAGAAGCTGGGATATTGTTCAG
GCAGGACGAGGATGTGTGCTTTTCTACGGTCAGGAACCGACAGGAAACATCGAAGCCTCCGATACGGAGG
ACAGACTGGAAACTGAATTGAGGATCATATTTGGAGGACTACTTTTTCAAGGCGCATGTTGGAGTGAAGA
TACAAAAAAGTGTAGAGCAGCTTGGGATTCATCCATCATCACCATCATCTTCATAATCACTTTACCTCCG
TCTCAACTCATGAGTTGGTCCGATTGACCTTGGGAGCTGACTACCAACAATGGTTCGGATCGCACGGCAC
AAGATTTGATTGATCAGCGAGCTGGTCCCTGATGTGTCCGGATGATTTGTGTTGTATACGGAGGGCTCCA
CAATGATTGAGAAACGGCAAGACTTGCTGCAAGATTCGGCACTCACGATCGACCATGCGAGAAGAGCTTG
TAGGCCGCTGAACGAATTGGGTGATATCGCCTACCCATTTAAGAACAGTGACGAAGACATCACAAGCAAA
CCATATTCGAAGATCCGGTTTGAGTGAATGAATCAAAAAAGATGAAAGGGACGTAGGCGTGAACATGCGT
TAAGCGGGCTTTGAAAGTGCGTCTCCCTCTCTTTCTCTTTTATGCCTCGATAGCTGTTGAACACTCTCTC
GCCTGCAATCACCTACTTCATTCTGCTCTTCTACAAGAAGCCGGTCCAAACAAGTGGAAGCCCATAAGGA
TATATGGACGTGACCCGTATGATAGAACAATGTTATGCTCGGTTTCGATTCTGTCAAACTATGGATATGT
GGTTGAGCTATGTCTAGGCTGCCCAAAGCCTCTCGTTAGCCATGAACAGGTCTCTGGTATCAAGATGTTT
GAACAAATGACTTTGAGCTTGTCGATTCTTGTAGTGTTGGTGCATGCTAGCTCCAGCAGAATCTTTCTTC
CATACCAACGGTTTCTTGACCTTTGACCAAGCATAGTCATGTCTGCACTCCTGCCAGCACCACCAACATA
CGCCGACTTCACCTAGAGCAAGAACCAAGAGATCTAATAGAGGCAGGATGCGTGTGCGAATGCCACAGTG
ATGATGGTTTTTGTCTACCTGATACTCGGGAGCTTGTTTGAAGCTGTCGACAAGATCTAGGACGTCGCCA
TCGTAGGGTTCAGGCGGATCTGAGGTTGCAAAGATGGTGCTTTGCAAGGAAAGAGTGTTGATACGTTTGA
AGAATTTGATGGTCTGACCCAATTGGAACAAATCGCATTCGGGCGAGGAGTCGTAGCCCAGCTTACACTG
TCGCTCGCGAGACGTGTATAGGAGCTCCAGCTTTTGTTCCCTTTAGTGAGGGTTAATTGCGCGCTTGGCG
TAATCATGGTCATAGCTGTTTCCTGTGTGAAATTGTTATCCGCTCACAATTCCACACAACATACGAGCCG
GAAGCATAAAGTGTAAAGCCTGGGGTGCCTAATGAGTGAGCTAACTCACATTAATTGCGTTGCGCTCACT
GCCCGCTTTCCAGTCGGGAAACCTGTCGTGCCAGCTGCATTAATGAATCGGCCAACGCGCGGGGAGAGGC
GGTTTGCGTATTGGGCGCTCTTCCGCTTCCTCGCTCACTGACTCGCTGCGCTCGGTCGTTCGGCTGCGGC
GAGCGGTATCAGCTCACTCAAAGGCGGTAATACGGTTATCCACAGAATCAGGGGATAACGCAGGAAAGAA
CATGTGAGCAAAAGGCCAGCAAAAGGCCAGGAACCGTAAAAAGGCCGCGTTGCTGGCGTTTTTCCATAGG
CTCCGCCCCCCTGACGAGCATCACAAAAATCGACGCTCAAGTCAGAGGTGGCGAAACCCGACAGGACTAT
AAAGATACCAGGCGTTTCCCCCTGGAAGCTCCCTCGTGCGCTCTCCTGTTCCGACCCTGCCGCTTACCGG
ATACCTGTCCGCCTTTCTCCCTTCGGGAAGCGTGGCGCTTTCTCATAGCTCACGCTGTAGGTATCTCAGT
TCGGTGTAGGTCGTTCGCTCCAAGCTGGGCTGTGTGCACGAACCCCCCGTTCAGCCCGACCGCTGCGCCT
TATCCGGTAACTATCGTCTTGAGTCCAACCCGGTAAGACACGACTTATCGCCACTGGCAGCAGCCACTGG
TAACAGGATTAGCAGAGCGAGGTATGTAGGCGGTGCTACAGAGTTCTTGAAGTGGTGGCCTAACTACGGC
TACACTAGAAGAACAGTATTTGGTATCTGCGCTCTGCTGAAGCCAGTTACCTTCGGAAAAAGAGTTGGTA
GCTCTTGATCCGGCAAACAAACCACCGCTGGTAGCGGTGGTTTTTTTGTTTGCAAGCAGCAGATTACGCG
CAGAAAAAAAGGATCTCAAGAAGATCCTTTGATCTTTTCTACGGGGTCTGACGCTCAGTGGAACGAAAAC
TCACGTTAAGGGATTTTGGTCATGAGATTATCAAAAAGGATCTTCACCTAGATCCTTTTAAATTAAAAAT
GAAGTTTTAAATCAATCTAAAGTATATATGAGTAAACTTGGTCTGACAGTTACCAATGCTTAATCAGTGA
GGCACCTATCTCAGCGATCTGTCTATTTCGTTCATCCATAGTTGCCTGACTCCCCGTCGTGTAGATAACT
ACGATACGGGAGGGCTTACCATCTGGCCCCAGTGCTGCAATGATACCGCGAGACCCACGCTCACCGGCTC
CAGATTTATCAGCAATAAACCAGCCAGCCGGAAGGGCCGAGCGCAGAAGTGGTCCTGCAACTTTATCCGC
CTCCATCCAGTCTATTAATTGTTGCCGGGAAGCTAGAGTAAGTAGTTCGCCAGTTAATAGTTTGCGCAAC
GTTGTTGCCATTGCTACAGGCATCGTGGTGTCACGCTCGTCGTTTGGTATGGCTTCATTCAGCTCCGGTT
CCCAACGATCAAGGCGAGTTACATGATCCCCCATGTTGTGCAAAAAAGCGGTTAGCTCCTTCGGTCCTCC
GATCGTTGTCAGAAGTAAGTTGGCCGCAGTGTTATCACTCATGGTTATGGCAGCACTGCATAATTCTCTT
ACTGTCATGCCATCCGTAAGATGCTTTTCTGTGACTGGTGAGTACTCAACCAAGTCATTCTGAGAATAGT
GTATGCGGCGACCGAGTTGCTCTTGCCCGGCGTCAATACGGGATAATACCGCGCCACATAGCAGAACTTT
AAAAGTGCTCATCATTGGAAAACGTTCTTCGGGGCGAAAACTCTCAAGGATCTTACCGCTGTTGAGATCC
AGTTCGATGTAACCCACTCGTGCACCCAACTGATCTTCAGCATCTTTTACTTTCACCAGCGTTTCTGGGT
GAGCAAAAACAGGAAGGCAAAATGCCGCAAAAAAGGGAATAAGGGCGACACGGAAATGTTGAATACTCAT
ACTCTTCCTTTTTCAATATTATTGAAGCATTTATCAGGGTTATTGTCTCATGAGCGGATACATATTTGAA
TGTATTTAGAAAAATAAACAAATAGGGGTTCCGCGCACATTTCCCCGAAAAGTGCCACCTG
[124 nt withheld, positions 3702-3825]
C
[91 nt withheld, positions 3827-3917]
A
[49 nt withheld, positions 3919-3967]
CCTTTGACGTTGGAGTCCACGTTCTTT
[37 nt withheld, positions 3995-4031]
ACCCTATCTCGGTCTATTCTTTTGATTTATAAGGGATTTTGCCGATTTCGGCCTATTGGTTAAAAAAATG
AGCTGATTTAACAAAAATTTAACGCGAATTTTAACAAAATATTAACGCTTACAATTTCCATTCGCCATTC
AGGCTGCGCAACTGTTGGGAAGGGCGATCGGTGCGGGCCTCTTCGCTATTACGCCAGCTGGCGAAAGGGG
GATGTGCTGCAAGGCGATTAAGTTGGGTAACGCCAGGGTTTTCCCAGTCACGACGTTGTAAAACGACGGC
CAGTGAGCGCGCGTAATACGACTCACTATAGGGCGAATTGGGTACCGGGCCCTGAGTGTTGGTGTACGCG
CATACACAATGATCCGCGGAAGGATGTTCCCCCTGCGGTGGCACAGAACAGGCAATCTAACAAGCTCGCC
CTTGCTGCAAGGCACAGAGGAGCTGAAGCCGGCGCATGATTGTTGAAGATCTCCAGGTCTTCGACAGCAA
GCATAAAGGCAAAACGAAACGGGCGCAGAGTCGCAAACCGAGAGCTGCGGAGGGACAAGTTGAGCGACAA
GCGGGGGCAGGAATTGACGAGCTTCCTCCATGCACGTCTCGCGGACCGGAAGCTGCTGCGACCCACACGG
GTGTCGTTGGGACTGGCCTAGAAAGGATTTACATGGCTTGGCTTGGGCTGGCAAGGAAGACTCCGAAGAG
TGGAGTGTTCTCAGGCAGTTCAGAGTCAAGATCAGGAAGGTGCAGACAGTGAAGAGGAGTGTTGATGGAT
GCAGGGATCGCTAGCAGGGCTGCGATAGACGGGGAAGAGCGAATCCGAGCAGAGGTGGTCTCTGAGGTCG
CAGTGCACTACCTGTCAATGGCCCTAGACCCTGCATTGGCGTGCGACTGCGGTCAAGCAGAGTCTTGTGT
TTTGGTGGACACTTGCGGCCTCGAATATGCAGCAGCGGCAGGTTTCAAGCAGCATCCGAAGCCCTCGGGT
CCCACCCCACCTCTGGAGGCTTTTGAGCAGCAATGGCAGGTGGCAGGAGTCGGAAGAGCGAAACTGGCTC
CCGCACGCTGCTTGTCAGAAGGAAGCATAAAGATGGACATGTAGACAGCAGCCTCGCTCTTTGCTGCTTT
CCTTTCCCAACTGCCAGAGCCTCCCCCAGCCTGACCGTCCTTGAGTTGTGGCTTGTTGACTTGTTGACTT
GTTGACTTGTTGACTTGTGATTGTGTACTGCACATCTCCGGCCGTGTCCTCTCGCTTTGACTTGCTCGGC
GCAAAATCTCGACTGCTCTCAGTGGTCTGGGCTGGTGCTCCTCGGTCGTCATTTAACATTTTGCTTGCAA
CTTCCCATCTGGTGCTTCTTGCGTACAAGCATCCTTCCCTCTCAATTGCCTTGATCCATAGCTATTCGAC
AGCTACCCAGTCGCCCAGCCTCCCGCATCTCTTGACCGGCTTCGTCCACGCACCTCCCACACTCCCACAA
AGTCTCGCTCGACGTCGACGCCCGCAATGTCCCGTCACGCAACAATCACCCAGTCATACCAGGAGCGAGC
CTCGCTGCCCAAGACATCACCGGTCGCCTCGTACCTCCTACGATTGATCGCAGCGAAGCAGACAAATCTC
TGTGTCTCGGCAGATGTGTCGACAACCAGAGAGCTGCTGCAACTCGCCGAAGAGGTCGGCGACTCAATAT
GCATGCTCAAGACACACGCCGACATCATTAATGACTTTGGCCCTCGCACCATCGAGGGCCTGAAAGAGAT
TGCTGCCAAGAAGCACTTCCTCGTCTTCGAGGACCGCAAGTTTGGCGACATTGGCAGTAGGTGCCTGCCC
CACCCGTGTCTTCCAATCACCGACCACTGACACAGCTTCTTGCAGGTACCGTGCAAAAGCAGTTCACTGC
CGGCCCTCTGCAGATCGTTCGCTGGGCCAATATCATCAATGCCCACATCTTCCCTGGCCCCGCCATCATC
ACTGCTCTCTCGCAAGCCGCCCACGATGCCGTCAGTTCTCTCAACACTGCTGTCACCACTTCCATCTCGG
CCTCGCCCGTTCCCTCATACATGGACGACAGCGACGAAGTAGACTCGCCTGCACTGTCTCACCACGAAGA
CTCAGACGATCTCGACAGACTCTCGAGCGACGATGACTCCAACCAATTGTCTACATACAGTGACCCCACT
GGTCGCAAGCCAAGCGTCGTTTCCGTATCTACCACTATCAGCACCAAGACAGAAAGCATCTCACCCCAGC
CTACGCCAAACCACCACGGTGGCCCCAACGATTCTATTTCGTCCATCAGCGCCGGCTCGGCTGGTCAAGA
ATCGTCTGCTTTGGCCCGCCTCGGAGAGCCCCCTCTCCTCCGAAGCTTGCTGATCCTCGCAGAGATGAGC
AGTGCAGGCAACTTGATGACTGGCTCATACACTGAACAATGTGTTGTGGAAGCACGCAAGAACCCGGAGT
TCGTCATGGGCTTCATCGCACAACGCACTCTCAATGAGCAGCCTGGTGACAATTTCATCACCATGACTCC
TGGCGTCCAGATTGGCGCCACTGGAGATGGTCTCGGCCAACAGTACAACACTCCGGAAAAGGTCATCGGC
GAAGCTGGCACCGACATCATCATTGTCGGCCGCGGTGTCTACGGTGCTCAAGATAAGAGGGCCAAGGCCG
AGGAATACAGAGTCAGAGCATGGAAGGCATACGAGGGGAGAATTGGCGCTGCTACTGCAACAAAAGGTAG
CAGGTGAGAATTCACTGACAATAAAAAGATTCTTGTTTTCAAGAACTTGTCATTTGTATAGTTTTTTTAT
ATTGTAGTTGTTCTATTTTAATCAAATGTTAGCGTGATTTATATTTTTTTTCGCCTCGACATCATCTGCC
CAGATGCGAAGTTAAGTGCGCAGAAAGTAATATCATGCGTCAATCGTATGTGAATGCTGGTCGCTATACT
GCCCGGGATGTTACATGCGTACACGCGTTTGTACAGAAAAAAAAGAAAAATTTGAAATATAAATAACGTT
CTTAATACTAACATAACTATTAAAAAAAATAAATAGGGACCTAGACTTCAGGTTGTCTAACTCCTTCCTT
TTCGGTTAGAGCGGATGTGGGAGGAGGGCGTGAATGTAAGCGTGACATAACTAATTACATGATATCGACA
AAGGAAAAGGGGCCTGTCTACTTGTAGAGCTCGTCCATGCCGCCGGTAGAGTGGCGGCCCTCGGCGCGCT
CGTATTGCTCGACGATGGTGTAGTCCTCGTTGTGAGAGGTGATGTCGAGCTTGATGTTGACGTTGTAGGC
GCCAGGGAGTTGGACAGGCTTCTTGGCCTTGTAGGTGGTCTTGACCTCGGCGTCGTAGTGGCCGCCGTCC
TTGAGCTTGAGGCGTTGCTTGATCTCGCCCTTGAGGGCGCCGTCCTCAGGGTACATGCGCTCAGAAGAGG
CCTCCCAGCCCATGGTCTTCTTTTGCATGACAGGGCCGTCAGAAGGGAAGTTGGTGCCGCGGAGCTTGAC
CTTGTAGATGAACTCGCCGTCTTGGAGAGAAGAGTCTTGGGTGACGGTGACGACGCCGCCGTCCTCGAAG
TTCATGACGCGCTCCCACTTGAAGCCCTCAGGGAAAGAGAGCTTGAGGTAGTCAGGGATGTCGGCAGGGT
GCTTGACGTAGGCCTTAGAGCCGTACATGAATTGAGGAGAGAGGATGTCCCAGGCGAAAGGGAGAGGGCC
GCCCTTGGTGACCTTGAGCTTGGCGGTTTGGGTGCCCTCGTAAGGGCGGCCCTCGCCCTCGCCCTCGATC
TCGAACTCGTGGCCGTTGACAGAGCCCTCCATGTGGACCTTGAAGCGCATGAACTCCTTGATGATGGCCA
TGTTGTCCTCCTCGCCCTTAGAGACCATGCCAGCAGAGCCAGCAGACTTGTAGAGCTCGTCCATGCCGCC
GGTAGAGTGGCGGCCCTCGGCGCGCTCGTATTGCTCGACGATGGTGTAGTCCTCGTTGTGAGAGGTGATG
TCGAGCTTGATGTTGACGTTGTAGGCGCCAGGGAGTTGGACAGGCTTCTTGGCCTTGTAGGTGGTCTTGA
CCTCGGCGTCGTAGTGGCCGCCGTCCTTGAGCTTGAGGCGTTGCTTGATCTCGCCCTTGAGGGCGCCGTC
CTCAGGGTACATGCGCTCAGAAGAGGCCTCCCAGCCCATGGTCTTCTTTTGCATGACAGGGCCGTCAGAA
GGGAAGTTGGTGCCGCGGAGCTTGACCTTGTAGATGAACTCGCCGTCTTGGAGAGAAGAGTCTTGGGTGA
CGGTGACGACGCCGCCGTCCTCGAAGTTCATGACGCGCTCCCACTTGAAGCCCTCAGGGAAAGAGAGCTT
GAGGTAGTCAGGGATGTCGGCAGGGTGCTTGACGTAGGCCTTAGAGCCGTACATGAATTGAGGAGAGAGG
ATGTCCCAGGCGAAAGGGAGAGGGCCGCCCTTGGTGACCTTGAGCTTGGCGGTTTGGGTGCCCTCGTAAG
GGCGGCCCTCGCCCTCGCCCTCGATCTCGAACTCGTGGCCGTTGACAGAGCCCTCCATGTGGACCTTGAA
GCGCATGAACTCCTTGATGATGGCCATGTTGTCCTCCTCGCCCTTAGAGACCATGCCAGAGCCGCCAGAG
CCCTTGTAGAGCTCGTCCATGCCGCCGGTAGAGTGGCGGCCCTCGGCGCGCTCGTATTGCTCGACGATGG
TGTAGTCCTCGTTGTGAGAGGTGATGTCGAGCTTGATGTTGACGTTGTAGGCGCCAGGGAGTTGGACAGG
CTTCTTGGCCTTGTAGGTGGTCTTGACCTCGGCGTCGTAGTGGCCGCCGTCCTTGAGCTTGAGGCGTTGC
TTGATCTCGCCCTTGAGGGCGCCGTCCTCAGGGTACATGCGCTCAGAAGAGGCCTCCCAGCCCATGGTCT
TCTTTTGCATGACAGGGCCGTCAGAAGGGAAGTTGGTGCCGCGGAGCTTGACCTTGTAGATGAACTCGCC
GTCTTGGAGAGAAGAGTCTTGGGTGACGGTGACGACGCCGCCGTCCTCGAAGTTCATGACGCGCTCCCAC
TTGAAGCCCTCAGGGAAAGAGAGCTTGAGGTAGTCAGGGATGTCGGCAGGGTGCTTGACGTAGGCCTTAG
AGCCGTACATGAATTGAGGAGAGAGGATGTCCCAGGCGAAAGGGAGAGGGCCGCCCTTGGTGACCTTGAG
CTTGGCGGTTTGGGTGCCCTCGTAAGGGCGGCCCTCGCCCTCGCCCTCGATCTCGAACTCGTGGCCGTTG
ACAGAGCCCTCCATGTGGACCTTGAAGCGCATGAACTCCTTGATGATGGCCATGTTGTCCTCCTCGCCCT
TAGAGACCATGTTTAATTAATGCTGTGTAAGGTGTGCGTGAGAGAGAGGGTCGTGAGTGAGTCTTGAAGA
GAAACGTCAAAGCTTGAAGCGTAGCAGAATACGGAAAACGACTTGGGGGAATGGCGAGGAGCGTCGCCTT
TTATGCTCCAAGCGGAGACGATGAGGCCGATATTACAGTGGCTTAGTAGCGTGTACAATATTTCCATAAA
AGGCTACATGGTGAGTTTTTCACGTGACCGTAATTAGTCCCAATTAGGCTTTATTGTATATTGCTACTAA
GCATCGTTAAATGACCTGCTCGAAGCTTCGTCTATAAAAGGCGGGCGTGTGTGCGCTTCCCCCGCTACGT
CTTTTTCACAAACACTTTGCGACTTGACCAAGACCTTTCACCCGCACCACTCTCATCCATCACACACACA
AAAACCTTAAGATGTCTAAGGGCGAGGAGCTCTTCACCGGCGTCGTCCCTATCCTCGTCGAGCTCGACGG
CGACGTCAACGGCCACAAGTTCTCTGTCTCTGGCGAGGGCGAGGGCGACGCCACCTACGGCAAGCTCACC
CTCAAGTTCATCTGCACCACCGGCAAGCTCCCTGTCCCTTGGCCTACCCTCGTCACCACCTTCGGCTACG
GCGTCCAATGCTTCGCCCGCTACCCTGACCACATGAAGCAACACGACTTCTTCAAGTCTGCCATGCCTGA
GGGCTACGTCCAAGAGCGCACCATCTTCTTCAAGGACGACGGCAACTACAAGACCCGCGCCGAGGTCAAG
TTCGAGGGCGACACCCTCGTCAACCGCATCGAGCTCAAGGGCATCGACTTCAAGGAGGACGGCAACATCC
TCGGCCACAAGCTCGAGTACAACTACAACTCTCACAACGTCTACATCATGGCCGACAAGCAAAAGAACGG
CATCAAGGTCAACTTCAAGATCCGCCACAACATCGAGGACGGCTCTGTCCAACTCGCCGACCACTACCAA
CAAAACACCCCTATCGGCGACGGCCCTGTCCTCCTCCCTGACAACCACTACCTCTCTACCCAATCTGCCC
TCTCTAAGGACCCTAACGAGAAGCGCGACCACATGGTCCTCCTCGAGTTCGTCACCGCCGCCGGCATCAC
CCACGGCATGGACGAGCTCTACAAGGGCTCTGGCGGCTCTGGCATGTCTAAGGGCGAGGAGCTCTTCACC
GGCGTCGTCCCTATCCTCGTCGAGCTCGACGGCGACGTCAACGGCCACAAGTTCTCTGTCTCTGGCGAGG
GCGAGGGCGACGCCACCTACGGCAAGCTCACCCTCAAGTTCATCTGCACCACCGGCAAGCTCCCTGTCCC
TTGGCCTACCCTCGTCACCACCTTCGGCTACGGCGTCCAATGCTTCGCCCGCTACCCTGACCACATGAAG
CAACACGACTTCTTCAAGTCTGCCATGCCTGAGGGCTACGTCCAAGAGCGCACCATCTTCTTCAAGGACG
ACGGCAACTACAAGACCCGCGCCGAGGTCAAGTTCGAGGGCGACACCCTCGTCAACCGCATCGAGCTCAA
GGGCATCGACTTCAAGGAGGACGGCAACATCCTCGGCCACAAGCTCGAGTACAACTACAACTCTCACAAC
GTCTACATCATGGCCGACAAGCAAAAGAACGGCATCAAGGTCAACTTCAAGATCCGCCACAACATCGAGG
ACGGCTCTGTCCAACTCGCCGACCACTACCAACAAAACACCCCTATCGGCGACGGCCCTGTCCTCCTCCC
TGACAACCACTACCTCTCTACCCAATCTGCCCTCTCTAAGGACCCTAACGAGAAGCGCGACCACATGGTC
CTCCTCGAGTTCGTCACCGCCGCCGGCATCACCCACGGCATGGACGAGCTCTACAAGTCTGCTGGCTCTG
CTGGCATGTCTAAGGGCGAGGAGCTCTTCACCGGCGTCGTCCCTATCCTCGTCGAGCTCGACGGCGACGT
CAACGGCCACAAGTTCTCTGTCTCTGGCGAGGGCGAGGGCGACGCCACCTACGGCAAGCTCACCCTCAAG
TTCATCTGCACCACCGGCAAGCTCCCTGTCCCTTGGCCTACCCTCGTCACCACCTTCGGCTACGGCGTCC
AATGCTTCGCCCGCTACCCTGACCACATGAAGCAACACGACTTCTTCAAGTCTGCCATGCCTGAGGGCTA
CGTCCAAGAGCGCACCATCTTCTTCAAGGACGACGGCAACTACAAGACCCGCGCCGAGGTCAAGTTCGAG
GGCGACACCCTCGTCAACCGCATCGAGCTCAAGGGCATCGACTTCAAGGAGGACGGCAACATCCTCGGCC
ACAAGCTCGAGTACAACTACAACTCTCACAACGTCTACATCATGGCCGACAAGCAAAAGAACGGCATCAA
GGTCAACTTCAAGATCCGCCACAACATCGAGGACGGCTCTGTCCAACTCGCCGACCACTACCAACAAAAC
ACCCCTATCGGCGACGGCCCTGTCCTCCTCCCTGACAACCACTACCTCTCTACCCAATCTGCCCTCTCTA
AGGACCCTAACGAGAAGCGCGACCACATGGTCCTCCTCGAGTTCGTCACCGCCGCCGGCATCACCCACGG
CATGGACGAGCTCTACAAGGGTGGATCCTAGGCGCCGCGAATTTCTTATGATTTATGATTTTTATTATTA
AATAAGTTAT
Features (pLannotate 1.2.2; 22 found; start..end, strand, type, name):
   1510..1528    -  promoter       T3 promoter: promoter for bacteriophage T3 RNA polymerase
   1571..1593    -  protein_bind   lac operator (fragment): The lac repressor binds to the lac operator to inhibit transcription in E. coli. This inhibition can be relieved by adding lactose or isopropyl-β-D-thiogalactopyranoside (IPTG). lac repressor encoded by lacI
   1597..1627    -  promoter       lac promoter: promoter for the E. coli lac operon
   1642..1663    -  protein_bind   CAP binding site: CAP binding activates transcription in the presence of cAMP. E. coli catabolite activator protein
   1676..1768    -  CDS            lacI (fragment): lac repressor; lacI; The lac repressor binds to the lac operator to inhibit transcription in E. coli. This inhibition can be relieved by adding lactose or isopropyl-β-D-thiogalactopyranoside (IPTG).
   1951..2539    -  rep_origin     ori: high-copy-number ColE1/pMB1/pBR322/pUC origin of replication
   2710..3570    -  CDS            AmpR: β-lactamase; bla; confers resistance to ampicillin, carbenicillin, and related antibiotics
   3571..3675    -  promoter       AmpR promoter: bla
   3702..4060    +  rep_origin     f1 ori (sequence partly withheld): f1 bacteriophage origin of replication; arrow indicates direction of (+) strand synthesis
   4162..4317    -  CDS            lacZα (fragment): LacZα fragment of β-galactosidase; lacZ fragment
   4325..4343    +  promoter       T7 promoter: promoter for bacteriophage T7 RNA polymerase
   5555..5836    +  CDS            URA3 (fragment): PYRF_YEAST - Experimental evidence at protein level: Swiss-Prot protein existence level 1. From Saccharomyces cerevisiae (strain ATCC 204508 / S288c) (Baker's yeast).
   5899..6729    +  CDS            URA3: PYRF_AURPU - Protein inferred from homology: Swiss-Prot protein existence level 3. From Aureobasidium pullulans (Black yeast) (Pullularia pullulans).
   6775..6972    +  terminator     TEF terminator: Ashbya gossypii TEF terminator
   6979..7173    -  terminator     CYC1 terminator (fragment): S. cerevisiae CYC1; transcription terminator for CYC1
   7202..7909    -  CDS            mCherry: mCherry is a basic (constitutively fluorescent) red fluorescent protein published in 2004, derived from Discosoma sp.. It is reported to be a very rapidly-maturing monomer with low acid sensitivity.
   7928..8635    -  CDS            mCherry: mCherry is a basic (constitutively fluorescent) red fluorescent protein published in 2004, derived from Discosoma sp.. It is reported to be a very rapidly-maturing monomer with low acid sensitivity.
   8654..9361    -  CDS            mCherry: mCherry is a basic (constitutively fluorescent) red fluorescent protein published in 2004, derived from Discosoma sp.. It is reported to be a very rapidly-maturing monomer with low acid sensitivity.
   9783..10496   +  CDS            GFPmut3: GFPmut3 is a basic (constitutively fluorescent) green fluorescent protein published in 1996, derived from Aequorea victoria. It is reported to be a very rapidly-maturing weak dimer.
  10515..11228   +  CDS            GFPmut3: GFPmut3 is a basic (constitutively fluorescent) green fluorescent protein published in 1996, derived from Aequorea victoria. It is reported to be a very rapidly-maturing weak dimer.
  11247..11960   +  CDS            GFPmut3: GFPmut3 is a basic (constitutively fluorescent) green fluorescent protein published in 1996, derived from Aequorea victoria. It is reported to be a very rapidly-maturing weak dimer.
  11978..144     +  terminator     ADH1 terminator (across the origin): S. cerevisiae ADH1; transcription terminator for the S. cerevisiae alcohol dehydrogenase 1 (ADH1) gene
