[The description below was written by a language model from this plasmid's Addgene catalogue record and pLannotate feature annotations shown in this document.]
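Description:
pAP-U2-1 is an integrating expression vector for the black yeast Aureobasidium pullulans, built on the pBluescript II SK(+) backbone by Gibson assembly. In E. coli it is maintained as a high-copy plasmid through the ColE1/pUC origin and selected with ampicillin via the β-lactamase gene. The backbone also retains the f1 phage origin, the T3 and T7 promoters, and remnants of the lac promoter/lacZα region. No fungal replication origin is annotated, consistent with its stated purpose of integrating at the native URA3 locus. The selectable marker in the fungus is URA3: the feature table identifies a coding sequence matching the A. pullulans orotidine-5'-phosphate decarboxylase, followed by an Ashbya gossypii TEF terminator. An upstream segment scored as a URA3 fragment probably belongs to the same gene. Unannotated stretches flanking the cassette may supply homology for targeting, although the record does not define them.

The payload is a divergent dual-reporter cassette. A gap of roughly 400 bp between the two reporter arrays is not annotated but corresponds in position to the strong bidirectional SpH2A/B histone promoter named in the record. On one side it drives three tandem mCherry copies on the reverse strand, ending in a CYC1 terminator fragment. On the other it drives three tandem GFP copies (annotated as GFPmut3) on the forward strand, ending in the ADH1 terminator. Both reporters are codon optimized for A. pullulans, and the triple arrays are expected to give brighter signal than single copies. The plasmid belongs to a set of optimized vectors for genetic engineering of this organism. It provides simultaneous strong red and green fluorescent expression from a defined genomic site, and could plausibly serve as a template for swapping in other genes.
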