Addgene plasmid #236472: pAP-U2-1
Purpose: Plasmid for integration at the native URA3 locus with 3xmCherry and 3xGFP under control of the strong bidirectional SpH2A/B promoter.
Depositing lab: Daniel Lew. Depositing organization: Massachusetts Institute of Technology. Publication: Optimized vectors for genetic engineering of Aureobasidium pullulans. Colarusso AV, Williams AM, Gladfelter AS, Wirshing ACE, Lew DJ. Mol Biol Cell. 2025 Jun 1;36(6):mr5. doi: 10.1091/mbc.E25-02-0059. Epub 2025 Apr 9. PubMed 40202829.
Backbone
  Vector backbone: pBlueScript II SK (+)
  Backbone manufacturer: Stratagene
  Vector type: Yeast Expression
  Selectable markers: URA3
Growth in bacteria
  Bacterial resistance: Ampicillin, 100 μg/mL
  Growth temperature: 37°C
  Growth strain: DH5alpha
  Copy number: High Copy
Gene/Insert
  Gene/Insert name: spH2Ap-3xmCherry spH2Bp-3xGFP
  Species: Aureobasidium pullulans
  Mutation: Codon optimized for A. pullulans
  Cloning method: Gibson Cloning
Terms and licenses: Academic/Nonprofit Terms; Industry Terms: Not Available to Industry
How to cite: pAP-U2-1 was a gift from Daniel Lew (Addgene plasmid # 236472 ; http://n2t.net/addgene:236472 ; RRID:Addgene_236472)
